>Addgene plasmid #28263 | pEF-HA/Net1 Δ1-121 | addgene partial sequence | sequence record 34588 | 28263 with EF1a-F (5' TCAAGCCTCAGACAGTGGTTC 3')
GGTGTGGGATTGCTTGCTTCATTTGCTTCTGACACAACTGTGTTCACTAGCAACCTCAAACAGACACCAT
GTACCCATACGATGTTCCTGACTATGCGGGCTATCCCTATGACGTCCCGGACTATGCAGGATCCTCGTTT
ACCCTTCGTGGTGACCACAGATCCCCAGCCTCTGCCCAGAAGTCATTCAGCAGGTCCACCGTCCCCACAC
CCACCAAGAGAAGAAGCAGTGCACTATGGTCGGAAATGCTAGACATCAATATGAAGGAGTCCTTGACCAC
TCGAGAGATCAAACGTCAGGAGGCCATATATGAATTGTCCCGAGGGGAACAGGACTTGATTGAGGATCTC
AAGCTCGCTAGAAAGGCCTACCATGACCCCATGTTAAAGCTGTCTATCATGTCAGAAGAGGAACTCACGC
ACATATTTGGAGACTTGGATGCTTATATACCTCTGCACGAAGATCTGTTAGCAAGAATTGGAGAAGCAAC
CAAGCCTGATGGGACTGTGGAGCAGATCGGTCACATTCTCGTGAACTGGTTACCAGGCCTGAATGCCTAC
AGAGGCTACTGCAGTAACCAGCTGGCGGCCAAGGCTCTTCTGGATCAGAAGAAACAAGACCCAAGAGTCC
AAGACTTCCTCCAGCGCTGTCTGGAGTCTCCTTTCAGTCGAAAACTAGATCTTTGGAGTTTCCTAGATAT
CCCTCGAAGTCGCCTCGTCAAGTACCCCTTACTGTTAAAAGAAATCCTTAGACACACTCCCAAAGACCAC
CGTGATGTTCAGCTTCTAGAAGAGGCAATATTGATAATACAAGGAGTTCTTTCTGATATCAACTTGAAGA
AAGGCGAATCTGA
