[The description below was written by a language model from this plasmid's Addgene catalogue record.]
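Description:
pEF-HA/Net1 Δ1-121 is a mammalian expression plasmid built on the pEF-HA backbone (about 6 kb without insert). It is propagated in E. coli as a high-copy plasmid under ampicillin selection. The record does not list the origin of replication or any mammalian selection marker. It also does not state the promoter explicitly. However, the backbone name and the use of an EF-1α forward sequencing primer suggest that expression is driven by the EF-1α promoter, a strong constitutive promoter active in many mammalian cell types.

The insert is mouse Net1 (neuroepithelial cell transforming gene 1, transcript variant 1), a guanine nucleotide exchange factor for the small GTPase RhoA. It carries a deletion that removes amino acids 1–121 from the N-terminus. The fragment was cloned between BamHI and EcoRI sites, both of which remain intact, so the insert can be excised or transferred. The backbone supplies a tandem 2x HA epitope tag at the N-terminus, so the truncated protein can be detected or immunoprecipitated with anti-HA antibodies without a Net1-specific reagent.

The associated study examined how binding to discs large homolog 1 protects Net1 from proteasome-mediated degradation and enhances its activity. This N-terminal truncation is therefore suited to transient expression in mammalian cells for comparison with full-length Net1, for example in assays of protein stability, protein interactions or RhoA signalling. The record does not describe the functional consequences of the deletion. No feature table was provided, so the details above come only from the catalogue fields.
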