Addgene plasmid #28263: pEF-HA/Net1 Δ1-121
Depositing lab: Jeffrey Frost. Depositing organization: University of Texas Health Science Center at Houston. Publication: Interaction of the RhoA exchange factor Net1 with discs large homolog 1 protects it from proteasome-mediated degradation and potentiates Net1 activity. Carr HS, Cai C, Keinanen K, Frost JA. J Biol Chem. 2009 Sep 4. 284(36):24269-80. 10.1074/jbc.M109.029439 PubMed 19586902.
Backbone
  Vector backbone: pEF-HA
  Backbone size w/o insert (bp): 6000
  Vector type: Mammalian Expression
Growth in bacteria
  Bacterial resistance: Ampicillin, 100 μg/mL
  Growth temperature: 37°C
  Growth strain: DH5alpha
  Copy number: High Copy
Gene/Insert
  Gene/Insert name: Net1 (alt name: neuroepithelial cell transforming gene 1 transcript variant 1)
  Species: M. musculus (mouse)
  Mutation: Missing aa 1-121
  GenBank ID: NM_019671
  Entrez Gene: Net1 (a.k.a. Net1a, mNET1, AI604373, AU015857, 0610025H04Rik, 9530071N24Rik)
  Tag / fusion protein: 2x HA (N terminal on backbone)
  Cloning method: Restriction Enzyme; 5′ cloning site BamHI (not destroyed); 3′ cloning site EcoRI (not destroyed)
  Sequencing primers: 5′ EF-1a-F
Terms and licenses: Academic/Nonprofit Terms; Industry Terms: Not Available to Industry
How to cite: pEF-HA/Net1 Δ1-121 was a gift from Jeffrey Frost (Addgene plasmid # 28263 ; http://n2t.net/addgene:28263 ; RRID:Addgene_28263)
